>Addgene plasmid #12055 | pAG75 ARHGEF18 3'UTR mut | depositor full sequence | sequence record 7200 | Author sequence
CCGCTGAATACAGTGAACAGGGAGAATGCCGCCACTCGGGGACAGATGGGCACAAGGGAGGGGAAACTCC
ATCAGGAAGTGCTCCCCTGGGCAGAGGCGCCCACTGGGTGCTGTGGGCTCAGGAGGGGGCGGGGCAGGAG
CTGGTGCCAACCGGGAACCAGAGCCCCACAGCCATACAGCCCATTGGTGACAAGGTCCTGAGAACACAGT
GGCCAGGTGTCCCCAGGCTCCTGGCCCCTCCGACGACCTCAACTCTGCCCAGCCCGGTCCCTGGCCATCA
GCGACGCTGTCCGCCCCCCGTCAGATCCCATGTGTGCCATGTTTATCATCAGTGTTTTGTATTTTTGTAC
TGAGTATCGGAGCACTTTACAGAAGCTGACTGTACATTCCTGTTCTGTTGTGAAGAGAAGAATGCCAGAC
CCTCTAGAGCGGCCGCTTCGAGCAGACATGATAAGATACATTGATGAGTTTGGACAAACCACAACTAGAA
TGCAGTGAAAAAAATGCTTTATTTGTGAAATTTGTGATGCTATTGCTTTATTTGTAACCATTATAAGCTG
CAATAAACAAGTTAACAACAACAATTGCATTCATTTTATGTTTCAGGTTCAGGGGGAGGTGTGGGAGGTT
TTTTAAAGCAAGTAAAACCTCTACAAATGTGGTAAAATCGATAAGGATCCAGGTGGCACTTTTCGGGGAA
ATGTGCGCGGAACCCCTATTTGTTTATTTTTCTAAATACATTCAAATATGTATCCGCTCATGAGACAATA
ACCCTGATAAATGCTTCAATAATATTGAAAAAGGAAGAGTATGAGTATTCAACATTTCCGTGTCGCCCTT
ATTCCCTTTTTTGCGGCATTTTGCCTTCCTGTTTTTGCTCACCCAGAAACGCTGGTGAAAGTAAAAGATG
CTGAAGATCAGTTGGGTGCACGAGTGGGTTACATCGAACTGGATCTCAACAGCGGTAAGATCCTTGAGAG
TTTTCGCCCCGAAGAACGTTTTCCAATGATGAGCACTTTTAAAGTTCTGCTATGTGGCGCGGTATTATCC
CGTATTGACGCCGGGCAAGAGCAACTCGGTCGCCGCATACACTATTCTCAGAATGACTTGGTTGAGTACT
CACCAGTCACAGAAAAGCATCTTACGGATGGCATGACAGTAAGAGAATTATGCAGTGCTGCCATAACCAT
GAGTGATAACACTGCGGCCAACTTACTTCTGACAACGATCGGAGGACCGAAGGAGCTAACCGCTTTTTTG
CACAACATGGGGGATCATGTAACTCGCCTTGATCGTTGGGAACCGGAGCTGAATGAAGCCATACCAAACG
ACGAGCGTGACACCACGATGCCTGTAGCAATGGCAACAACGTTGCGCAAACTATTAACTGGCGAACTACT
TACTCTAGCTTCCCGGCAACAATTAATAGACTGGATGGAGGCGGATAAAGTTGCAGGACCACTTCTGCGC
TCGGCCCTTCCGGCTGGCTGGTTTATTGCTGATAAATCTGGAGCCGGTGAGCGTGGGTCTCGCGGTATCA
TTGCAGCACTGGGGCCAGATGGTAAGCCCTCCCGTATCGTAGTTATCTACACGACGGGGAGTCAGGCAAC
TATGGATGAACGAAATAGACAGATCGCTGAGATAGGTGCCTCACTGATTAAGCATTGGTAACTGTCAGAC
CAAGTTTACTCATATATACTTTAGATTGATTTAAAACTTCATTTTTAATTTAAAAGGATCTAGGTGAAGA
TCCTTTTTGATAATCTCATGACCAAAATCCCTTAACGTGAGTTTTCGTTCCACTGAGCGTCAGACCCCGT
AGAAAAGATCAAAGGATCTTCTTGAGATCCTTTTTTTCTGCGCGTAATCTGCTGCTTGCAAACAAAAAAA
CCACCGCTACCAGCGGTGGTTTGTTTGCCGGATCAAGAGCTACCAACTCTTTTTCCGAAGGTAACTGGCT
TCAGCAGAGCGCAGATACCAAATACTGTTCTTCTAGTGTAGCCGTAGTTAGGCCACCACTTCAAGAACTC
TGTAGCACCGCCTACATACCTCGCTCTGCTAATCCTGTTACCAGTGGCTGCTGCCAGTGGCGATAAGTCG
TGTCTTACCGGGTTGGACTCAAGACGATAGTTACCGGATAAGGCGCAGCGGTCGGGCTGAACGGGGGGTT
CGTGCACACAGCCCAGCTTGGAGCGAACGACCTACACCGAACTGAGATACCTACAGCGTGAGCTATGAGA
AAGCGCCACGCTTCCCGAAGGGAGAAAGGCGGACAGGTATCCGGTAAGCGGCAGGGTCGGAACAGGAGAG
CGCACGAGGGAGCTTCCAGGGGGAAACGCCTGGTATCTTTATAGTCCTGTCGGGTTTCGCCACCTCTGAC
TTGAGCGTCGATTTTTGTGATGCTCGTCAGGGGGGCGGAGCCTATGGAAAAACGCCAGCAACGCGGCCTT
TTTACGGTTCCTGGCCTTTTGCTGGCCTTTTGCTCACATGGCTCGACAGATCTGCGCAGCACCATGGCCT
GAAATAACCTCTGAAAGAGGAACTTGGTTAGGTACCTTCTGAGGCGGAAAGAACCAGCTGTGGAATGTGT
GTCAGTTAGGGTGTGGAAAGTCCCCAGGCTCCCCAGCAGGCAGAAGTATGCAAAGCATGCATCTCAATTA
GTCAGCAACCAGGTGTGGAAAGTCCCCAGGCTCCCCAGCAGGCAGAAGTATGCAAAGCATGCATCTCAAT
TAGTCAGCAACCATAGTCCCGCCCCTAACTCCGCCCATCCCGCCCCTAACTCCGCCCAGTTCCGCCCATT
CTCCGCCCCATGGCTGACTAATTTTTTTTATTTATGCAGAGGCCGAGGCCGCCTCGGCCTCTGAGCTATT
CCAGAAGTAGTGAGGAGGCTTTTTTGGAGGCCTAGGCTTTTGCAAAAAGCTTGATTCTTCTGACACAACA
GTCTCGAACTTAAGCTGCAGAAGTTGGTCGTGAGGCACTGGGCAGGTAAGTATCAAGGTTACAAGACAGG
TTTAAGGAGACCAATAGAAACTGGGCTTGTCGAGACAGAGAAGACTCTTGCGTTTCTGATAGGCACCTAT
TGGTCTTACTGACATCCACTTTGCCTTTCTCTCCACAGGTGTCCACTCCCAGTTCAATTACAGCTCTTAA
GGCTAGAGTACTTAATACGACTCACTATAGGCTAGCCACCATGACTTCGAAAGTTTATGATCCAGAACAA
AGGAAACGGATGATAACTGGTCCGCAGTGGTGGGCCAGATGTAAACAAATGAATGTTCTTGATTCATTTA
TTAATTATTATGATTCAGAAAAACATGCAGAAAATGCTGTTATTTTTTTACATGGTAACGCGGCCTCTTC
TTATTTATGGCGACATGTTGTGCCACATATTGAGCCAGTAGCGCGGTGTATTATACCAGACCTTATTGGT
ATGGGCAAATCAGGCAAATCTGGTAATGGTTCTTATAGGTTACTTGATCATTACAAATATCTTACTGCAT
GGTTTGAACTTCTTAATTTACCAAAGAAGATCATTTTTGTCGGCCATGATTGGGGTGCTTGTTTGGCATT
TCATTATAGCTATGAGCATCAAGATAAGATCAAAGCAATAGTTCACGCTGAAAGTGTAGTAGATGTGATT
GAATCATGGGATGAATGGCCTGATATTGAAGAAGATATTGCGTTGATCAAATCTGAAGAAGGAGAAAAAA
TGGTTTTGGAGAATAACTTCTTCGTGGAAACCATGTTGCCATCAAAAATCATGAGAAAGTTAGAACCAGA
AGAATTTGCAGCATATCTTGAACCATTCAAAGAGAAAGGTGAAGTTCGTCGTCCAACATTATCATGGCCT
CGTGAAATCCCGTTAGTAAAAGGTGGTAAACCTGACGTTGTACAAATTGTTAGGAATTATAATGCTTATC
TACGTGCAAGTGATGATTTACCAAAAATGTTTATTGAATCGGACCCAGGATTCTTTTCCAATGCTATTGT
TGAAGGTGCCAAGAAGTTTCCTAATACTGAATTTGTCAAAGTAAAAGGTCTTCATTTTTCGCAAGAAGAT
GCACCTGATGAAATGGGAAAATATATCAAATCGTTCGTTGAGCGAGTTCTCAAAAATGAACAATAATTCT
AGGAGCT
Features (pLannotate 1.2.2; 9 found; start..end, strand, type, name):
    452..573     -  polyA_signal   SV40 poly(A) signal: SV40 polyadenylation signal
    596..664     -  CDS            large T antigen (fragment): large T antigen from SV40 (simian virus 40)
    706..810     +  promoter       AmpR promoter: bla
    811..1671    +  CDS            AmpR: β-lactamase; bla; confers resistance to ampicillin, carbenicillin, and related antibiotics
   1842..2430    +  rep_origin     ori: high-copy-number ColE1/pMB1/pBR322/pUC origin of replication
   2559..2916    +  promoter       SV40 promoter: SV40 enhancer and early promoter
   2986..3118    +  intron         chimeric intron: chimera between introns from human β-globin and immunoglobulin heavy chain genes
   3163..3181    +  promoter       T7 promoter: promoter for bacteriophage T7 RNA polymerase
   3191..4126    +  CDS            Rluc: luciferase from the anthozoan coelenterate Renilla reniformis (sea pansy)
