[The description below was written by a language model from this plasmid's Addgene catalogue record and pLannotate feature annotations shown in this document.]
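Description:
pAG75 ARHGEF18 3'UTR mut is a mammalian Renilla luciferase reporter plasmid built on pIS2, a derivative of the commercial pRL-SV40 vector. It is designed to test microRNA-mediated repression acting through a 3' untranslated region. It is maintained in E. coli as a high-copy plasmid through a ColE1/pUC-type origin and is selected with ampicillin via the β-lactamase gene and its native promoter.

The reporter unit is driven by the SV40 enhancer and early promoter. This is followed by a chimeric β-globin/immunoglobulin intron that promotes efficient processing and expression of the transcript. A T7 promoter sits just upstream of the Renilla luciferase (Rluc) coding sequence and could support in vitro transcription. Downstream of Rluc, a fragment of about 410 bp from the human ARHGEF18 3'UTR was inserted between SacI and XbaI sites, both of which are retained. In the circular 4,137 nt sequence this region spans the numbering origin, between the end of Rluc and the SV40 polyadenylation signal, and the automated annotation does not label it. The poly(A) signal is annotated on the minus strand along with a small SV40 large T antigen fragment, which reflects how this bidirectional SV40 late/early element is recognised.

This is the mutant version of the reporter: three microRNA seed-match sites in the UTR fragment have been mutated. The record does not say which microRNA they correspond to. Such a construct typically serves as the non-responsive control for a matching wild-type UTR reporter. Comparing the luciferase output of the two in transfected cells shows how much repression depends on the intact sites.
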