Addgene plasmid #12055: pAG75 ARHGEF18 3'UTR mut
Depositing lab: David Bartel. Depositing organization: Whitehead Institute for Biomedical Research. Publication: The widespread impact of mammalian MicroRNAs on mRNA repression and evolution. Farh KK, Grimson A, Jan C, Lewis BP, Johnston WK, Lim LP, Burge CB, Bartel DP. Science. 2005 Dec 16. 310(5755):1817-21. 10.1126/science.1121158 PubMed 16308420.
Backbone
  Vector backbone: pIS2
  Backbone manufacturer: pIS2 derived from pRL-SV40 (Promega)
  Backbone size w/o insert (bp): 3700
  Vector type: Mammalian Expression, Luciferase
Growth in bacteria
  Bacterial resistance: Ampicillin, 100 μg/mL
  Growth temperature: 37°C
  Growth strain: DH5alpha
  Copy number: High Copy
Gene/Insert
  Gene/Insert name: N1 3'UTR mut (alt name: ARHGEF18)
  Species: H. sapiens (human)
  Insert size (bp): 410
  Mutation: Mutations in microRNA recognition sites (seed matches): 24-29 and 385-390 and 410-415.
  GenBank ID: NM_015318
  Entrez Gene: ARHGEF18 (a.k.a. P114-RhoGEF, RP78)
  Cloning method: Restriction Enzyme; 5′ cloning site SacI (not destroyed); 3′ cloning site XbaI (not destroyed)
  Sequencing primers: 5′ EBV rev primer (GTGGTTTGTCCAAACTCATC)
Terms and licenses: Academic/Nonprofit Terms; Industry Terms: Not Available to Industry
Depositor comments: ARHGEF18 3'UTR mutant in renilla luciferase reporter plasmid.
How to cite: pAG75 ARHGEF18 3'UTR mut was a gift from David Bartel (Addgene plasmid # 12055 ; http://n2t.net/addgene:12055 ; RRID:Addgene_12055)
