>Addgene plasmid #12055 | pAG75 ARHGEF18 3'UTR mut | addgene partial sequence | sequence record 18648 | 12055 with EBV-rev
TGTCTGCTCGAAGCGGCCGCTCTAGAACGCTAGAGGGTCTGGCATTCTTCTCTTCACAACAGAACAGGAA
TGTACAGTCAGCTTCTGTAAAGTGCTCCGATACTCAGTACAAAAATACAAAACACTGATGATAAACATGG
CACACATGGGATCTGACGGGGGGCGGACAGCGTCGCTGATGGCCAGGGACCGGGCTGGGCAGAGTTGAGG
TCATCGGAGGGGCCAGGAGCCTGGGGACACCTGGCCACTGTGTTCTCAGGACCTTGTCACCAATGGGCTG
TATGGCTGTGGGGCTCTGGTTCCCGGTTGGCACCAGCTCCTGCCCCGCCCCCTCCTGAGCCCACAGCACC
CAGTGGGCGCCTCTGCCCAGGGGAGCACTTCCTGATGGAGTTTCCCCTCCCTTGTGCCCATCTGTCCCCG
AGTGGCGGCATTCTCCCTGTTCACTGTATTCAGCGGAGCTCCTAGAATTATTGTTCATTTTTGAGAACTC
GCTCAACGAACGATTTGATATATTTTCCCATTTCATCAGGTGCATCTTCTTGCGAAAAATGAAGACCTTT
TACTTTGACAAATTCAGTATTAGGAAACTTCTTGGCACCTTCAACAATAGCATTGGAAAAGAATCCTGGG
TCCGATTCAATAAACATTTTTGGTAAATCATCACTTGCACGTA
